>Addgene plasmid #234845 | Arl13b-mcherry | addgene full sequence | sequence record 474750 | Addgene NGS Result
TAGTTATTAATAGTAATCAATTACGGGGTCATTAGTTCATAGCCCATATATGGAGTTCCGCGTTACATAA
CTTACGGTAAATGGCCCGCCTGGCTGACCGCCCAACGACCCCCGCCCATTGACGTCAATAATGACGTATG
TTCCCATAGTAACGCCAATAGGGACTTTCCATTGACGTCAATGGGTGGAGTATTTACGGTAAACTGCCCA
CTTGGCAGTACATCAAGTGTATCATATGCCAAGTACGCCCCCTATTGACGTCAATGACGGTAAATGGCCC
GCCTGGCATTATGCCCAGTACATGACCTTATGGGACTTTCCTACTTGGCAGTACATCTACGTATTAGTCA
TCGCTATTACCATGGTGATGCGGTTTTGGCAGTACATCAATGGGCGTGGATAGCGGTTTGACTCACGGGG
ATTTCCAAGTCTCCACCCCATTGACGTCAATGGGAGTTTGTTTTGGCACCAAAATCAACGGGACTTTCCA
AAATGTCGTAACAACTCCGCCCCATTGACGCAAATGGGCGGTAGGCGTGTACGGTGGGAGGTCTATATAA
GCAGAGCTGGTTTAGTGAACCGTCAGATCCGCTAGCGCTACCGGACTCAGATCTCGAGGCCACCATGTTC
AGTCTGATGGCCAGTTGCTGCGGCTGGTTCAAGCGGTGGCGGGAGCCTGTCAGAAAGGTGACTCTTTTGA
TGGTGGGACTTGATAATGCTGGTAAAACCGCAACAGCAAAGGGAATCCAAGGAGAATACCCTGAAGATGT
AGCTCCTACTGTTGGATTTTCAAAAATTAACCTTAGACAAGGAAAGTTTGAAGTCACCATCTTTGACTTG
GGAGGTGGAATAAGAATTCGGGGAATCTGGAAGAATTACTATGCTGAATCCTATGGGGTAATATTTGTTG
TGGATTCCAGTGATGAAGAGAGAATGGAAGAGACAAAAGAGGCTATGTCAGAAATGCTAAGACATCCTAG
GATATCGGGAAAGCCTATATTGGTGTTGGCAAATAAACAAGATAAAGAAGGAGCTTTAGGAGAAGCTGAT
GTCATTGAATGTCTATCTCTGGAAAAATTGGTCAATGAGCACAAGTGCCTGTGTCAGATAGAACCATGTT
CAGCAATCTCGGGGTATGGAAAGAAAATTGACAAGTCCATTAAAAAAGGCCTTTATTGGCTGCTACATGT
TATTGCAAGAGACTTTGATGCCTTAAATGAACGCATCCAAAAAGAGACAACAGAGCAGCGTGCTCTTGAG
GAACAAGAGAAACAAGAAAGAGCTGAACGAGTGCGAAAATTACGAGAAGAAAGAAAACAAAATGAACAGG
AGCAGGCTGAACTCGATGGAACCAGTGGTCTGGCTGAGTTGGACCCAGAACCAACGAATCCTTTCCAGCC
AATAGCATCTGTAATCATTGAGAACGAAGGAAAACTTGAAAGAGAGAAAAAAAACCAAAAAATGGAGAAA
GACAGTGATGGCTGCCACCTGAAACATAAAATGGAGCATGAGCAAATAGAGACACAAGGCCAGGTTAATC
ACAATGGCCAAAAAAATAATGAATTTGGACTAGTAGAAAATTATAAGGAGGCATTAACACAGCAGTTAAA
GAATGAAGATGAGACAGACCGGCCATCATTGGAATCAGCTAATGGTAAAAAGAAAACTAAGAAACTAAGA
ATGAAAAGGAACCACCGGGTAGAACCACTTAATATAGATGACTGTGCTCCTGAGAGTCCAACGCCACCCC
CACCCCCTCCTCCTGTTGGCTGGGGAACCCCTAAAGTCACTAGACTTCCAAAACTTGAGCCTCTTGGTGA
AACACATCATAATGATTTCTATAGGAAGCCACTGCCTCCCCTGGCTGTGCCACAGCGACCTAACAGTGAT
GCTCATGATGTGATCTCATTGGATCCACCGGTCGCCACCATGGTGAGCAAGGGCGAGGAGGATAACATGG
CCATCATCAAGGAGTTCATGCGCTTCAAGGTGCACATGGAGGGCTCCGTGAACGGCCACGAGTTCGAGAT
CGAGGGCGAGGGCGAGGGCCGCCCCTACGAGGGCACCCAGACCGCCAAGCTGAAGGTGACCAAGGGTGGC
CCCCTGCCCTTCGCCTGGGACATCCTGTCCCCTCAGTTCATGTACGGCTCCAAGGCCTACGTGAAGCACC
CCGCCGACATCCCCGACTACTTGAAGCTGTCCTTCCCCGAGGGCTTCAAGTGGGAGCGCGTGATGAACTT
CGAGGACGGCGGCGTGGTGACCGTGACCCAGGACTCCTCCCTGCAGGACGGCGAGTTCATCTACAAGGTG
AAGCTGCGCGGCACCAACTTCCCCTCCGACGGCCCCGTAATGCAGAAGAAGACCATGGGCTGGGAGGCCT
CCTCCGAGCGGATGTACCCCGAGGACGGCGCCCTGAAGGGCGAGATCAAGCAGAGGCTGAAGCTGAAGGA
CGGCGGCCACTACGACGCTGAGGTCAAGACCACCTACAAGGCCAAGAAGCCCGTGCAGCTGCCCGGCGCC
TACAACGTCAACATCAAGTTGGACATCACCTCCCACAACGAGGACTACACCATCGTGGAACAGTACGAAC
GCGCCGAGGGCCGCCACTCCACCGGCGGCATGGACGAGCTGTACAAGTAGAGCGGCCGCGACTCTAGATC
ATAATCAGCCATACCACATTTGTAGAGGTTTTACTTGCTTTAAAAAACCTCCCACACCTCCCCCTGAACC
TGAAACATAAAATGAATGCAATTGTTGTTGTTAACTTGTTTATTGCAGCTTATAATGGTTACAAATAAAG
CAATAGCATCACAAATTTCACAAATAAAGCATTTTTTTCACTGCATTCTAGTTGTGGTTTGTCCAAACTC
ATCAATGTATCTTAAGGCGTAAATTGTAAGCGTTAATATTTTGTTAAAATTCGCGTTAAATTTTTGTTAA
ATCAGCTCATTTTTTAACCAATAGGCCGAAATCGGCAAAATCCCTTATAAATCAAAAGAATAGACCGAGA
TAGGGT
[37 nt withheld, positions 3017-3053]
AAAGAACGTGGACTCCAACGTCAAAGG
[49 nt withheld, positions 3081-3129]
T
[91 nt withheld, positions 3131-3221]
G
[124 nt withheld, positions 3223-3346]
CAGGTGGCACTTTTCGGGGAAATGTGCGCGGAACCCCTATTTGTTTATTTTTCTAAATACATTCAAATAT
GTATCCGCTCATGAGACAATAACCCTGATAAATGCTTCAATAATATTGAAAAAGGAAGAGTCCTGAGGCG
GAAAGAACCAGCTGTGGAATGTGTGTCAGTTAGGGTGTGGAAAGTCCCCAGGCTCCCCAGCAGGCAGAAG
TATGCAAAGCATGCATCTCAATTAGTCAGCAACCAGGTGTGGAAAGTCCCCAGGCTCCCCAGCAGGCAGA
AGTATGCAAAGCATGCATCTCAATTAGTCAGCAACCATAGTCCCGCCCCTAACTCCGCCCATCCCGCCCC
TAACTCCGCCCAGTTCCGCCCATTCTCCGCCCCATGGCTGACTAATTTTTTTTATTTATGCAGAGGCCGA
GGCCGCCTCGGCCTCTGAGCTATTCCAGAAGTAGTGAGGAGGCTTTTTTGGAGGCCTAGGCTTTTGCAAA
GATCGATCAAGAGACAGGATGAGGATCGTTTCGCATGATTGAACAAGATGGATTGCACGCAGGTTCTCCG
GCCGCTTGGGTGGAGAGGCTATTCGGCTATGACTGGGCACAACAGACAATCGGCTGCTCTGATGCCGCCG
TGTTCCGGCTGTCAGCGCAGGGGCGCCCGGTTCTTTTTGTCAAGACCGACCTGTCCGGTGCCCTGAATGA
ACTGCAAGACGAGGCAGCGCGGCTATCGTGGCTGGCCACGACGGGCGTTCCTTGCGCAGCTGTGCTCGAC
GTTGTCACTGAAGCGGGAAGGGACTGGCTGCTATTGGGCGAAGTGCCGGGGCAGGATCTCCTGTCATCTC
ACCTTGCTCCTGCCGAGAAAGTATCCATCATGGCTGATGCAATGCGGCGGCTGCATACGCTTGATCCGGC
TACCTGCCCATTCGACCACCAAGCGAAACATCGCATCGAGCGAGCACGTACTCGGATGGAAGCCGGTCTT
GTCGATCAGGATGATCTGGACGAAGAGCATCAGGGGCTCGCGCCAGCCGAACTGTTCGCCAGGCTCAAGG
CGAGCATGCCCGACGGCGAGGATCTCGTCGTGACCCATGGCGATGCCTGCTTGCCGAATATCATGGTGGA
AAATGGCCGCTTTTCTGGATTCATCGACTGTGGCCGGCTGGGTGTGGCGGACCGCTATCAGGACATAGCG
TTGGCTACCCGTGATATTGCTGAAGAGCTTGGCGGCGAATGGGCTGACCGCTTCCTCGTGCTTTACGGTA
TCGCCGCTCCCGATTCGCAGCGCATCGCCTTCTATCGCCTTCTTGACGAGTTCTTCTGAGCGGGACTCTG
GGGTTCGAAATGACCGACCAAGCGACGCCCAACCTGCCATCACGAGATTTCGATTCCACCGCCGCCTTCT
ATGAAAGGTTGGGCTTCGGAATCGTTTTCCGGGACGCCGGCTGGATGATCCTCCAGCGCGGGGATCTCAT
GCTGGAGTTCTTCGCCCACCCTAGGGGGAGGCTAACTGAAACACGGAAGGAGACAATACCGGAAGGAACC
CGCGCTATGACGGCAATAAAAAGACAGAATAAAACGCACGGTGTTGGGTCGTTTGTTCATAAACGCGGGG
TTCGGTCCCAGGGCTGGCACTCTGTCGATACCCCACCGAGACCCCATTGGGGCCAATACGCCCGCGTTTC
TTCCTTTTCCCCACCCCACCCCCCAAGTTCGGGTGAAGGCCCAGGGCTCGCAGCCAACGTCGGGGCGGCA
GGCCCTGCCATAGCCTCAGGTTACTCATATATACTTTAGATTGATTTAAAACTTCATTTTTAATTTAAAA
GGATCTAGGTGAAGATCCTTTTTGATAATCTCATGACCAAAATCCCTTAACGTGAGTTTTCGTTCCACTG
AGCGTCAGACCCCGTAGAAAAGATCAAAGGATCTTCTTGAGATCCTTTTTTTCTGCGCGTAATCTGCTGC
TTGCAAACAAAAAAACCACCGCTACCAGCGGTGGTTTGTTTGCCGGATCAAGAGCTACCAACTCTTTTTC
CGAAGGTAACTGGCTTCAGCAGAGCGCAGATACCAAATACTGTTCTTCTAGTGTAGCCGTAGTTAGGCCA
CCACTTCAAGAACTCTGTAGCACCGCCTACATACCTCGCTCTGCTAATCCTGTTACCAGTGGCTGCTGCC
AGTGGCGATAAGTCGTGTCTTACCGGGTTGGACTCAAGACGATAGTTACCGGATAAGGCGCAGCGGTCGG
GCTGAACGGGGGGTTCGTGCACACAGCCCAGCTTGGAGCGAACGACCTACACCGAACTGAGATACCTACA
GCGTGAGCTATGAGAAAGCGCCACGCTTCCCGAAGGGAGAAAGGCGGACAGGTATCCGGTAAGCGGCAGG
GTCGGAACAGGAGAGCGCACGAGGGAGCTTCCAGGGGGAAACGCCTGGTATCTTTATAGTCCTGTCGGGT
TTCGCCACCTCTGACTTGAGCGTCGATTTTTGTGATGCTCGTCAGGGGGGCGGAGCCTATGGAAAAACGC
CAGCAACGCGGCCTTTTTACGGTTCCTGGCCTTTTGCTGGCCTTTTGCTCACATGTTCTTTCCTGCGTTA
TCCCCTGATTCTGTGGATAACCGTATTACCGCCATGCAT
Features (pLannotate 1.2.2; 15 found; start..end, strand, type, name):
     61..364     +  enhancer       CMV enhancer: human cytomegalovirus immediate early enhancer
    365..568     +  promoter       CMV promoter: human cytomegalovirus (CMV) immediate early promoter
    591..618     +  misc_feature   MCS (fragment): multiple cloning site
    625..1908    +  CDS            ARL13B: AR13B_HUMAN - Also known as ARL2L1. Experimental evidence at protein level: Swiss-Prot protein existence level 1. Cilium-specific protein required to control the microtubule- based, ciliary axoneme structure. May act by maintaining the association between IFT subcomplexes A and B. Binds GTP but is not able to hydrolyze it; the GTPase activity remains unclear. Required to pattern the neural tube. Involved in cerebral cortex development: required for the initial formation of a polarized radial glial scaffold, the first step in the construction of the cerebral cortex, by regulating ciliary signal
   1930..2640    +  CDS            mCherry: monomeric derivative of DsRed fluorescent protein (Shaner et al., 2004) mammalian codon-optimized
   2657..2740    +  CDS            large T antigen (fragment): large T antigen from SV40 (simian virus 40)
   2763..2884    +  polyA_signal   SV40 poly(A) signal: SV40 polyadenylation signal
   2918..3346    -  rep_origin     f1 ori (sequence partly withheld): f1 bacteriophage origin of replication; arrow indicates direction of (+) strand synthesis
   3373..3477    +  promoter       AmpR promoter: bla
   3479..3836    +  promoter       SV40 promoter: SV40 enhancer and early promoter
   3871..4665    +  CDS            NeoR/KanR: aminoglycoside phosphotransferase from Tn5; aph(3')-II (or nptII); confers resistance to neomycin, kanamycin, and G418 (Geneticin®)
   4686..4838    +  CDS            ble (fragment): BLE_KLEPN - Experimental evidence at protein level: Swiss-Prot protein existence level 1. Binding protein with a strong affinity to the bleomycin family of antibiotics. Binds to CL990; an antimitotic-antibiotic compound. From Klebsiella pneumoniae.
   4897..4944    +  polyA_signal   HSV TK poly(A) signal: herpes simplex virus thymidine kinase polyadenylation signal (Cole and Stacy, 1985)
   5035..5051    -  polyA_signal   bGH poly(A) signal (fragment): bovine growth hormone polyadenylation signal
   5273..5861    +  rep_origin     ori: high-copy-number ColE1/pMB1/pBR322/pUC origin of replication
