[The description below was written by a language model from this plasmid's Addgene catalogue record and pLannotate feature annotations shown in this document.]
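Description:
Arl13b-mcherry is a mammalian expression plasmid of about 6 kb built on the pmCherry-N1 backbone, in which human ARL13B is fused at its C-terminus to the red fluorescent protein mCherry. The ARL13B coding sequence was inserted between the XhoI and BamHI sites of the multiple cloning site, placing it immediately downstream of the human cytomegalovirus immediate-early enhancer and promoter and upstream of the mammalian codon-optimised mCherry reading frame. The fusion transcript is terminated by the SV40 polyadenylation signal. The short "large T antigen" fragment annotated just ahead of that signal is most likely part of the SV40-derived 3′ region rather than an expressed element.

The plasmid is propagated in E. coli through a high-copy ColE1/pUC-type origin and also carries an f1 phage origin. A single Tn5 aminoglycoside phosphotransferase gene (NeoR/KanR) provides selection in both hosts. A bacterial bla-type promoter drives it for kanamycin resistance in bacteria, and the SV40 enhancer/early promoter drives it for G418 selection in mammalian cells, with the HSV TK polyadenylation signal at its end. The small ble and bGH poly(A) fragments in the table appear to be backbone remnants or incidental matches, not functional parts.

ARL13B is a small Arf-like GTP-binding protein that localises specifically to cilia and is implicated in axoneme structure, intraflagellar transport and ciliary signalling. The mCherry fusion therefore suits transient or stable expression in cultured mammalian cells as a fluorescent ciliary membrane marker. It can also serve as a model cargo for following ciliary protein targeting, in line with the associated study on ciliary targeting signals.
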