Addgene plasmid #234845: Arl13b-mcherry
Purpose: A mammalian expression plasmid encoding Arl13b with mcherry at C-terminus.
Depositing lab: Lei Lu. Depositing organization: Nanyang Technological University (NTU). Publication: A ternary complex comprising transportin1, Rab8 and the ciliary targeting signal directs proteins to ciliary membranes. Madugula V, Lu L. J Cell Sci. 2016 Oct 15;129(20):3922-3934. Epub 2016 Sep 15. 10.1242/jcs.194019 PubMed 27633000.
Backbone
  Vector backbone: pmcherry-N1
  Backbone manufacturer: clonetech
  Vector type: Mammalian Expression
  Selectable markers: Neomycin (select with G418)
Growth in bacteria
  Bacterial resistance: Kanamycin, 50 μg/mL
  Growth temperature: 37°C
  Growth strain: DH5alpha
  Copy number: High Copy
Gene/Insert
  Gene/Insert name: Arl13b
  Species: H. sapiens (human)
  Entrez Gene: ARL13B (a.k.a. ARL2L1, JBTS8)
  Cloning method: Restriction Enzyme; 5′ cloning site XhoI (unknown if destroyed); 3′ cloning site BamHI (unknown if destroyed)
  Sequencing primers: 5′ CMV-profo
Terms and licenses: Academic/Nonprofit Terms; Industry Terms: Not Available to Industry
How to cite: Arl13b-mcherry was a gift from Lei Lu (Addgene plasmid # 234845 ; http://n2t.net/addgene:234845 ; RRID:Addgene_234845)
